>Addgene plasmid #127910 | pEf1a OsTIR ires NEO pA T2BH | addgene full sequence | sequence record 392688 | Addgene NGS Result
GCTCCGGTGCCCGTCAGTGGGCAGAGCGCACATCGCCCACAGTCCCCGAGAAGTTGGGGGGAGGGGTCGG
CAATTGAACCGGTGCCTAGAGAAGGTGGCGCGGGGTAAACTGGGAAAGTGATGTCGTGTACTGGCTCCGC
CTTTTTCCCGAGGGTGGGGGAGAACCGTATATAAGTGCAGTAGTCGCCGTGAACGTTCTTTTTCGCAACG
GGTTTGCCGCCAGAACACAGGTAAGTGCCGTGTGTGGTTCCCGCGGGCCTGGCCTCTTTACGGGTTATGG
CCCTTGCGTGCCTTGAATTACTTCCACGCCCCTGGCTGCAGTACGTGATTCTTGATCCCGAGCTTCGGGT
TGGAAGTGGGTGGGAGAGTTCGAGGCCTTGCGCTTAAGGAGCCCCTTCGCCTCGTGCTTGAGTTGAGGCC
TGGCCTGGGCGCTGGGGCCGCCGCGTGCGAATCTGGTGGCACCTTCGCGCCTGTCTCGCTGCTTTCGATA
AGTCTCTAGCCATTTAAAATTTTTGATGACCTGCTGCGACGCTTTTTTTCTGGCAAGATAGTCTTGTAAA
TGCGGGCCAAGATCTGCACACTGGTATTTCGGTTTTTGGGGCCGCGGGCGGCGACGGGGCCCGTGCGTCC
CAGCGCACATGTTCGGCGAGGCGGGGCCTGCGAGCGCGGCCACCGAGAATCGGACGGGGGTAGTCTCAAG
CTGGCCGGCCTGCTCTGGTGCCTGGCCTCGCGCCGCCGTGTATCGCCCCGCCCTGGGCGGCAAGGCTGGC
CCGGTCGGCACCAGTTGCGTGAGCGGAAAGATGGCCGCTTCCCGGCCCTGCTGCAGGGAGCTCAAAATGG
AGGACGCGGCGCTCGGGAGAGCGGGCGGGTGAGTCACCCACACAAAGGAAAAGGGCCTTTCCGTCCTCAG
CCGTCGCTTCATGTGACTCCACGGAGTACCGGGCGCCGTCCAGGCACCTCGATTAGTTCTCGAGCTTTTG
GAGTACGTCGTCTTTAGGTTGGGGGGAGGGGTTTTATGCGATGGAGTTTCCCCACACTGAGTGGGTGGAG
ACTGAAGTTAGGCCAGCTTGGCACTTGATGTAATTCTCCTTGGAATTTGCCCTTTTTGAGTTTGGATCTT
GGTTCATTCTCAAGCCTCAGACAGTGGTTCAAAGTTTTTTTCTTCCATTTCAGGTGTCGTGACTCGACGC
CACCATGACGTACTTCCCGGAGGAGGTGGTGGAGCACATCTTCAGCTTCCTGCCGGCGCAGCGCGACCGC
AACACGGTCTCGCTCGTCTGCAAGGTGTGGTACGAGATCGAGAGGCTGAGCCGCCGCGGCGTCTTCGTGG
GCAACTGCTACGCCGTGCGCGCCGGCCGCGTCGCCGCGCGGTTCCCCAACGTGCGGGCGCTCACGGTGAA
GGGGAAGCCCCACTTCGCCGACTTCAACCTCGTGCCCCCCGACTGGGGCGGCTACGCGGGGCCGTGGATC
GAGGCGGCCGCGAGGGGATGCCACGGCCTGGAGGAGCTCAGGATGAAGCGGATGGTGGTGTCCGACGAGA
GCCTCGAGCTGCTGGCTCGCTCGTTCCCGCGGTTCAGGGCTCTTGTTCTTATCAGCTGCGAGGGGTTCAG
CACTGACGGGCTAGCCGCCGTCGCGAGCCATTGCAAGCTTCTGAGGGAGTTGGATTTGCAGGAAAATGAA
GTGGAGGATCGAGGGCCTAGGTGGCTTTCCTGCTTCCCTGATTCCTGCACATCACTTGTCTCATTGAATT
TTGCCTGCATCAAAGGGGAGGTTAATGCTGGTTCACTGGAGAGACTTGTTAGCAGGTCCCCAAACCTGCG
GAGTTTGAGGCTGAATCGATCTGTATCGGTAGATACACTTGCAAAGATACTACTGCGTACCCCTAACTTG
GAGGATTTGGGGACAGGGAATTTGACAGATGACTTCCAAACTGAGTCCTACTTTAAGCTTACCAGTGCTC
TGGAGAAATGCAAGATGTTGAGGAGTTTGTCTGGATTCTGGGATGCTTCTCCTGTTTGCCTGTCATTTAT
CTACCCCCTGTGTGCTCAACTGACAGGATTGAACTTGAGCTATGCACCCACACTTGATGCTTCTGACCTT
ACAAAAATGATTAGCCGCTGTGTGAAGCTCCAACGCCTTTGGGTACTGGATTGTATCTCGGACAAAGGCT
TGCAAGTGGTGGCCTCCAGTTGCAAAGACTTGCAAGAACTCAGGGTATTTCCATCAGATTTCTACGTAGC
TGGTTATTCTGCAGTGACAGAGGAGGGACTTGTTGCAGTATCCTTGGGCTGTCCAAAACTGAACTCACTA
CTGTACTTCTGTCACCAAATGACTAATGCTGCACTAGTTACTGTCGCCAAGAACTGTCCAAATTTCACAC
GATTCAGACTTTGTATTCTTGAGCCAGGGAAGCCTGATGTTGTGACAAGCCAACCATTAGATGAAGGCTT
TGGAGCTATTGTTCGTGAGTGCAAGGGATTACAACGTTTGTCAATATCTGGTCTTCTCACAGACAAAGTT
TTCATGTATATTGGGAAATATGCAAAACAACTTGAGATGCTTTCTATAGCATTTGCTGGTGACAGTGATA
AGGGTATGATGCATGTTATGAATGGATGCAAGAATTTAAGGAAACTGGAGATAAGAGATAGCCCGTTTGG
TGATGCTGCACTCTTGGGGAATTTTGCTAGGTACGAGACAATGCGATCCCTTTGGATGTCATCTTGCAAT
GTCACGTTAAAGGGGTGCCAAGTCCTTGCGTCAAAGATGCCGATGCTCAATGTTGAGGTCATAAATGAGC
GGGATGGTAGCAATGAAATGGAGGAAAACCATGGAGATCTGCCTAAAGTGGAGAAATTATATGTGTACCG
CACAACTGCTGGGGCGAGGGATGATGCACCAAATTTTGTTAAAATCCTATGATCTAGCAAGTCGACACTA
GCAAGTCGGGCTGCATCTAGGGCGGCCAATTCCGCCCCTCTCCCCCCCCCCCTCTCCCTCCCCCCCCCCT
AACGTTACTGGCCGAAGCCGCTTGGAATAAGGCCGGTGTGCGTTTGTCTATATGTTATTTTCCACCATAT
TGCCGTCTTTTGGCAATGTGAGGGCCCGGAAACCTGGCCCTGTCTTCTTGACGAGCATTCCTAGGGGTCT
TTCCCCTCTCGCCAAAGGAATGCAAGGTCTGTTGAATGTCGTGAAGGAAGCAGTTCCTCTGGAAGCTTCT
TGAAGACAAACAACGTCTGTAGCGACCCTTTGCAGGCAGCGGAACCCCCCACCTGGCGACAGGTGCCTCT
GCGGCCAAAAGCCACGTGTATAAGATACACCTGCAAAGGCGGCACAACCCCAGTGCCACGTTGTGAGTTG
GATAGTTGTGGAAAGAGTCAAATGGCTCTCCTCAAGCGTATTCAACAAGGGGCTGAAGGATGCCCAGAAG
GTACCCCATTGTATGGGATCTGATCTGGGGCCTCGGTGCACATGCTTTACATGTGTTTAGTCGAGGTTAA
AAAAACGTCTAGGCCCCCCGAACCACGGGGACGTGGTTTTCCTTTGAAAAACACGATGCCACCATGATGG
GAATTGAACAAGATGGATTGCACGCAGGTTCTCCGGCCGCTTGGGTGGAGAGGCTATTCGGCTATGACTG
GGCACAACAGACAATCGGCTGCTCTGATGCCGCCGTGTTCCGGCTGTCAGCGCAGGGGCGCCCGGTTCTT
TTTGTCAAGACCGACCTGTCCGGTGCCCTGAATGAACTGCAGGACGAGGCAGCGCGGCTATCGTGGCTGG
CCACGACGGGCGTTCCTTGCGCAGCTGTGCTCGACGTTGTCACTGAAGCGGGAAGGGACTGGCTGCTATT
GGGCGAAGTGCCGGGGCAGGATCTCCTGTCATCTCACCTTGCTCCTGCCGAGAAAGTATCCATCATGGCT
GATGCAATGCGGCGGCTGCATACGCTTGATCCGGCTACCTGCCCATTCGACCACCAAGCGAAACATCGCA
TCGAGCGAGCACGTACTCGGATGGAAGCCGGTCTTGTCGATCAGGATGATCTGGACGAAGAGCATCAGGG
GCTCGCGCCAGCCGAACTGTTCGCCAGGCTCAAGGCGCGCATGCCCGACGGCGACGATCTCGTCGTGACC
CATGGCGATGCCTGCTTGCCGAATATCATGGTGGAAAATGGCCGCTTTTCTGGATTCATCGACTGTGGCC
GGCTGGGTGTGGCGGACCGCTATCAGGACATAGCGTTGGCTACCCGTGATATTGCTGAAGAGCTTGGCGG
CGAATGGGCTGACCGCTTCCTCGTGCTTTACGGTATCGCCGCTCCCGATTCGCAGCGCATCGCCTTCTAT
CGCCTTCTTGACGAGTTCTTCTGACTCGACAAGGCCGCCTCGGCCAGCTCGCTGATCAGCCTCGACTGTG
CCTTCTAGTTGCCAGCCATCTGTTGTTTGCCCCTCCCCCGTGCCTTCCTTGACCCTGGAAGGTGCCACTC
CCACTGTCCTTTCCTAATAAAATGAGGAAATTGCATCGCATTGTCTGAGTAGGTGTCATTCTATTCTGGG
GGGTGGGGTGGGGCAGGACAGCAAGGGGGAGGATTGGGAAGACAATAGCAGGCATGCTGGGGATGGAAGC
TTGTGAAAGGCTACTCGAAATGTTTGACCCAAGTTAAACAATTTAAAGGCAATGCTACCAAATACTAATT
GAGTGTATGTAAACTTCTGACCCACTGGGAATGTGATGAAAGAAATAAAAGCTGAAATGAATCATTCTCT
CTACTATTATTCTGATATTTCACATTCTTAAAATAAAGTGGTGATCCTAACTGACCTAAGACAGGGAATT
TTTACTAGGATTAAATGTCAGGAATTGTGAAAAAGTGAGTTTAAATGTATTTGGCTAAGGTGTATGTAAA
CTTCCGACTTCAACTGTATAGGGATCCTCTAGCTAGAGTCGATCGACCAGCTTTTGTTCCCTTTAGTGAG
GGTTAATTGCGCGCTTGGCGTAATCATGGTCATAGCTGTTTCCTGTGTGAAATCGTTATCCGCTCACAAT
TCCACACAACATACGAGCCGGAAGCATAAAGTGTAAAGCCTGGGGTGCCTAATGAGTGAGCTAACTCACA
TTAATTGCGTTGCGCTCACTGCCCGCTTTCCAGTCGGGAAACCTGTCGTGCCAGCTGCATTAATGAATCG
GCCAACGCGCGGGGAGAGGCGGTTTGCGTATTGGGCGCTCTTCCGCTTCCTCGCTCACTGACTCGCTGCG
CTCGGTCGTTCGGCTGCGGCGAGCGGTATCAGCTCACTCAAAGGCGGTAATACGGTTATCCACAGAATCA
GGGGATAACGCAGGAAAGAACATGTGAGCAAAAGGCCAGCAAAAGGCCAGGAACCGTAAAAAGGCCGCGT
TGCTGGCGTTTTTCCATAGGCTCCGCCCCCCTGACGAGCATCACAAAAATCGACGCTCAAGTCAGAGGTG
GCGAAACCCGACAGGACTATAAAGATACCAGGCGTTTCCCCCTGGAAGCTCCCTCGTGCGCTCTCCTGTT
CCGACCCTGCCGCTTACCGGATACCTGTCCGCCTTTCTCCCTTCGGGAACCGTGGCGCTTTCTCATAGCT
CACGCTGTAGGTATCTCAGTTCGGTGTAGGTCGTTCGCTCCAAGCTGGGCTGTGTGCACGAACCCCCCGT
TCAGCCCGACCGCTGCGCCTTATCCGGTAACTATCGTCTTGAGTCCAACCCGGTAAGACACGACTTATCG
CCACTGGCAGTAGCCACTGGTAACAGGATTAGCAGAGCGAGGTATGTAGGCGGTGCTACAGAGTTCTTGA
AGTGGTGGCCTAACTACGGCTACACTAGAAGAACAGTATTTGGTATCTGCGCTCTGCTGAAGCCAGTTAC
CTTCGGAAAAAGAGTTGGTAGCTCTTGATCCGGCAAACAAACCACCGCTGGTAGCGGTGGTTTTTTTGTT
TGCAAGCAGCAGATTACGCGCAGAAAAAAAGGATCTCAAGAAGATCCTTTGATCTTTTCTACGGGGTCTG
ACGCTCAGTGGAACGAAAACTCACGTTAAGGGATTTTGGTCATGAGATTATCAAAAAGGATCTTCACCTA
GATCCTTTTAAATTAAAAATGAAGTTTTAAATCAATCTAAAGTATATATGAGTAAACTTGGTCTGACAGT
TACCAATGCTTAATCAGTGAGGCACCTATCTCAGCGATCTGTCTATTTCGTTCATCCATAGTTGCCTGAC
TCCCCGTCGTGTAGATAACTACGATACGGGAGGGCTTACCATCTGGCCCCAGTGCTGCAATGATACCGCG
AGACCCACGCTCACCGGCTCCAGATTTATCAGCAATAAACCAGCCAGCCGGAAGGGCCGAGCGCAGAAGT
GGTCCTGCAACTTTATCCGCCTCCATCCAGTCTATTAATTGTTGCCGGGAAGCTAGAGTAAGTAGTTCGC
CAGTTAATAGTTTGCGCAACGTTGTTGCCATTGCTACAGGCATCGTGGTGTCACGCTCGTCGTTTGGTAT
GGCTTCATTCAGCTCCGGTTCCCAACGATCAAGGCGAGTTACATGATCCCCCATGTTGTGCAAAAAAGCG
GTTAGCTCCTTCGGTCCTCCGATCGTTGTCAGAAGTAACTTGGCCGCAGTGTTATCACTCATGGTTATGG
CAGCACTGCATAATTCTCTTACTGTCATGCCATCCGTAAGATGCTTTTCTGTGACTGGTGAGTACTCAAC
CAAGTCATTCTGAGAATAGTGTATGCGGCGACCGAGTTGCTCTTGCCCGGCGTCAATACGGGATAATACC
GCGCCACATAGCAGAACTTTAAAAGTGCTCATCATTGGAAAACGTTCTTCGGGGCGAAAACTCTCAAGGA
TCTTACCGCTGTTGAGATCCAGTTCGATGTAACCCACTCGTGCACCCAACTGATCTTCAGCATCTTTTAC
TTTCACCAGCGTTTCTGGGTGAGCAAAAACAGGAAGGCAAAATGCCGCAAAAAAGGGAATAAGGGCGACA
CGGAAATGTTGAATACTCATACTCTTCCTTTTTCAATATTATTGAAGCATTTATCAGGGTTATTGTCTCA
TGAGCGGATACATATTTGAATGTATTTAGAAAAATAAACAAATAGGGGTTCCGCGCACATTTCCCCGAAA
AGTGCCACCTG
[34 nt withheld, positions 7152-7185]
A
[89 nt withheld, positions 7187-7275]
C
[91 nt withheld, positions 7277-7367]
A
[49 nt withheld, positions 7369-7417]
CCTTTGACGTTGGAGTCCACGTTCTTT
[37 nt withheld, positions 7445-7481]
ACCCTATCTCGGTCTATTCTTTTGATTTATAAGGGATTTTGCCGATTTCGGCCTATTGGTTAAAAAATGA
GCTGATTTAACAAAAATTTAACGCGAATTTTAACAAAATATTAACGCTTACAATTTCCATTCGCCATTCA
GGCTGCGCAACTGTTGGGAAGGGCGATCGGTGCGGGCCTCTTCGCTATTACGCCAGCTGGCGAAAGGGGG
ATGTGCTGCAAGGCGATTAAGTTGGGTAACGCCAGGGTTTTCCCAGTCACGACGTTGTAAAACGACGGCC
AGTGAGCGCGCGTAATACGACTCACTATAGGGCGAATTGGAGCTCGGATCCCTATACAGTTGAAGTCGGA
AGTTTACATACACTTAAGTTGGAGTCATTAAAACTCGTTTTTCAACTACTCCACAAATTTCTTGTTAACA
AACAATAGTTTTGGCAAGTCAGTTAGGACATCTACTTTGTGCATGACACAAGTCATTTTTCCAACAATTG
TTTACAGACAGATTATTTCACTTATAATTCACTGTATCACAATTCCAGTGGGTCAGAAGTTTACATACAC
TAAGTTGACTGTGCCTTTAAACAGCTTGGAAAATTCCAGAAAATGATGTCATGGCTTTAGAAGCTAGATC
C
Features (pLannotate 1.2.2; 17 found; start..end, strand, type, name):
      1..1182    +  promoter       EF-1α promoter: strong constitutive promoter for human elongation factor EF-1α
   1195..2920    +  CDS            OsTIR1 (fragment): rice transport inhibitor response 1 protein F-box protein that mediates auxin-dependent interaction of a ubiquitin ligase with an auxin-inducible degron (Tan et al., 2007)
   2989..3558    +  misc_feature   IRES: internal ribosome entry site (IRES) of the encephalomyocarditis virus (EMCV)
   3573..4364    +  CDS            NeoR/KanR: aminoglycoside phosphotransferase from Tn5; aph(3')-II (or nptII); confers resistance to neomycin, kanamycin, and G418 (Geneticin®)
   4406..4613    +  polyA_signal   bGH poly(A) signal: bovine growth hormone polyadenylation signal
   4615..4687    +  CDS            SB100X (fragment): hyperactive variant of the Sleeping Beauty transposase (Mátés et al., 2009)
   4960..4978    -  promoter       T3 promoter: promoter for bacteriophage T3 RNA polymerase
   5025..5043    -  protein_bind   lac operator (fragment): The lac repressor binds to the lac operator to inhibit transcription in E. coli. This inhibition can be relieved by adding lactose or isopropyl-β-D-thiogalactopyranoside (IPTG). lac repressor encoded by lacI
   5047..5077    -  promoter       lac promoter: promoter for the E. coli lac operon
   5092..5113    -  protein_bind   CAP binding site: CAP binding activates transcription in the presence of cAMP. E. coli catabolite activator protein
   5126..5218    -  CDS            lacI (fragment): lac repressor; lacI; The lac repressor binds to the lac operator to inhibit transcription in E. coli. This inhibition can be relieved by adding lactose or isopropyl-β-D-thiogalactopyranoside (IPTG).
   5401..5989    -  rep_origin     ori: high-copy-number ColE1/pMB1/pBR322/pUC origin of replication
   6160..7020    -  CDS            AmpR: β-lactamase; bla; confers resistance to ampicillin, carbenicillin, and related antibiotics
   7021..7125    -  promoter       AmpR promoter: bla
   7152..7607    +  rep_origin     f1 ori (sequence partly withheld): f1 bacteriophage origin of replication; arrow indicates direction of (+) strand synthesis
   7611..7766    -  CDS            lacZα (fragment): LacZα fragment of β-galactosidase; lacZ fragment
   7774..7792    +  promoter       T7 promoter: promoter for bacteriophage T7 RNA polymerase
