>Addgene plasmid #127910 | pEf1a OsTIR ires NEO pA T2BH Sequencing Result | analyzer sequence | sequence record 251064
GCTCCGGTGCCCGTCAGTGGGCAGAGCGCACATCGCCCACAGTCCCCGAGAAGTTGGGGGGAGGGGTCGG
CAATTGAACCGGTGCCTAGAGAAGGTGGCGCGGGGTAAACTGGGAAAGTGATGTCGTGTACTGGCTCCGC
CTTTTTCCCGAGGGTGGGGGAGAACCGTATATAAGTGCAGTAGTCGCCGTGAACGTTCTTTTTCGCAACG
GGTTTGCCGCCAGAACACAGGTAAGTGCCGTGTGTGGTTCCCGCGGGCCTGGCCTCTTTACGGGTTATGG
CCCTTGCGTGCCTTGAATTACTTCCACGCCCCTGGCTGCAGTACGTGATTCTTGATCCCGAGCTTCGGGT
TGGAAGTGGGTGGGAGAGTTCGAGGCCTTGCGCTTAAGGAGCCCCTTCGCCTCGTGCTTGAGTTGAGGCC
TGGCCTGGGCGCTGGGGCCGCCGCGTGCGAATCTGGTGGCACCTTCGCGCCTGTCTCGCTGCTTTCGATA
AGTCTCTAGCCATTTAAAATTTTTGATGACCTGCTGCGACGCTTTTTTTCTGGCAAGATAGTCTTGTAAA
TGCGGGCCAAGATCTGCACACTGGTATTTCGGTTTTTGGGGCCGCGGGCGGCGACGGGGCCCGTGCGTCC
CAGCGCACATGTTCGGCGAGGCGGGGCCTGCGAGCGCGGCCACCGAGAATCGGACGGGGGTAGTCTCAAG
CTGGCCGGCCTGCTCTGGTGCCTGGCCTCGCGCCGCCGTGTATCGCCCCGCCCTGGGCGGCAAGGCTGGC
CCGGTCGGCACCAGTTGCGTGAGCGGAAAGATGGCCGCTTCCCGGCCCTGCTGCAGGGAGCTCAAAATGG
AGGACGCGGCGCTCGGGAGAGCGGGCGGGTGAGTCACCCACACAAAGGAAAAGGGCCTTTCCGTCCTCAG
CCGTCGCTTCATGTGACTCCACGGAGTACCGGGCGCCGTCCAGGCACCTCGATTAGTTCTCGAGCTTTTG
GAGTACGTCGTCTTTAGGTTGGGGGGAGGGGTTTTATGCGATGGAGTTTCCCCACACTGAGTGGGTGGAG
ACTGAAGTTAGGCCAGCTTGGCACTTGATGTAATTCTCCTTGGAATTTGCCCTTTTTGAGTTTGGATCTT
GGTTCATTCTCAAGCCTCAGACAGTGGTTCAAAGTTTTTTTCTTCCATTTCAGGTGTCGTGACTCGACGC
CACCATGACGTACTTCCCGGAGGAGGTGGTGGAGCACATCTTCAGCTTCCTGCCGGCGCAGCGCGACCGC
AACACGGTCTCGCTCGTCTGCAAGGTGTGGTACGAGATCGAGAGGCTGAGCCGCCGCGGCGTCTTCGTGG
GCAACTGCTACGCCGTGCGCGCCGGCCGCGTCGCCGCGCGGTTCCCCAACGTGCGGGCGCTCACGGTGAA
GGGGAAGCCCCACTTCGCCGACTTCAACCTCGTGCCCCCCGACTGGGGCGGCTACGCGGGGCCGTGGATC
GAGGCGGCCGCGAGGGGATGCCACGGCCTGGAGGAGCTCAGGATGAAGCGGATGGTGGTGTCCGACGAGA
GCCTCGAGCTGCTGGCTCGCTCGTTCCCGCGGTTCAGGGCTCTTGTTCTTATCAGCTGCGAGGGGTTCAG
CACTGACGGGCTAGCCGCCGTCGCGAGCCATTGCAAGCTTCTGAGGGAGTTGGATTTGCAGGAAAATGAA
GTGGAGGATCGAGGGCCTAGGTGGCTTTCCTGCTTCCCTGATTCCTGCACATCACTTGTCTCATTGAATT
TTGCCTGCATCAAAGGGGAGGTTAATGCTGGTTCACTGGAGAGACTTGTTAGCAGGTCCCCAAACCTGCG
GAGTTTGAGGCTGAATCGATCTGTATCGGTAGATACACTTGCAAAGATACTACTGCGTACCCCTAACTTG
GAGGATTTGGGGACAGGGAATTTGACAGATGACTTCCAAACTGAGTCCTACTTTAAGCTTACCAGTGCTC
TGGAGAAATGCAAGATGTTGAGGAGTTTGTCTGGATTCTGGGATGCTTCTCCTGTTTGCCTGTCATTTAT
CTACCCCCTGTGTGCTCAACTGACAGGATTGAACTTGAGCTATGCACCCACACTTGATGCTTCTGACCTT
ACAAAAATGATTAGCCGCTGTGTGAAGCTCCAACGCCTTTGGGTACTGGATTGTATCTCGGACAAAGGCT
TGCAAGTGGTGGCCTCCAGTTGCAAAGACTTGCAAGAACTCAGGGTATTTCCATCAGATTTCTACGTAGC
TGGTTATTCTGCAGTGACAGAGGAGGGACTTGTTGCAGTATCCTTGGGCTGTCCAAAACTGAACTCACTA
CTGTACTTCTGTCACCAAATGACTAATGCTGCACTAGTTACTGTCGCCAAGAACTGTCCAAATTTCACAC
GATTCAGACTTTGTATTCTTGAGCCAGGGAAGCCTGATGTTGTGACAAGCCAACCATTAGATGAAGGCTT
TGGAGCTATTGTTCGTGAGTGCAAGGGATTACAACGTTTGTCAATATCTGGTCTTCTCACAGACAAAGTT
TTCATGTATATTGGGAAATATGCAAAACAACTTGAGATGCTTTCTATAGCATTTGCTGGTGACAGTGATA
AGGGTATGATGCATGTTATGAATGGATGCAAGAATTTAAGGAAACTGGAGATAAGAGATAGCCCGTTTGG
TGATGCTGCACTCTTGGGGAATTTTGCTAGGTACGAGACAATGCGATCCCTTTGGATGTCATCTTGCAAT
GTCACGTTAAAGGGGTGCCAAGTCCTTGCGTCAAAGATGCCGATGCTCAATGTTGAGGTCATAAATGAGC
GGGATGGTAGCAATGAAATGGAGGAAAACCATGGAGATCTGCCTAAAGTGGAGAAATTATATGTGTACCG
CACAACTGCTGGGGCGAGGGATGATGCACCAAATTTTGTTAAAATCCTATGATCTAGCAAGTCGACACTA
GCAAGTCGGGCTGCATCTAGGGCGGCCAATTCCGCCCCTCTCCCCCCCCCCCTCCCCCCCCCCTAACGTT
ACTGGCCGAAGCCGCTTGGAATAAGGCCGGTGTGCGTTTGTCTATATGTTATTTTCCACCATATTGCCGT
CTTTTGGCAATGTGAGGGCCCGGAAACCTGGCCCTGTCTTCTTGACGAGCATTCCTAGGGGTCTTTCCCC
TCTCGCCAAAGGAATGCAAGGTCTGTTGAATGTCGTGAAGGAAGCAGTTCCTCTGGAAGCTTCTTGAAGA
CAAACAACGTCTGTAGCGACCCTTTGCAGGCAGCGGAACCCCCCACCTGGCGACAGGTGCCTCTGCGGCC
AAAAGCCACGTGTATAAGATACACCTGCAAAGGCGGCACAACCCCAGTGCCACGTTGTGAGTTGGATAGT
TGTGGAAAGAGTCAAATGGCTCTCCTCAAGCGTATTCAACAAGGGGCTGAAGGATGCCCAGAAGGTACCC
CATTGTATGGGATCTGATCTGGGGCCTCGGTGCACATGCTTTACATGTGTTTAGTCGAGGTTAAAAAAAC
GTCTAGGCCCCCCGAACCACGGGGACGTGGTTTTCCTTTGAAAAACACGATGCCACCATGATGGGAATTG
AACAAGATGGATTGCACGCAGGTTCTCCGGCCGCTTGGGTGGAGAGGCTATTCGGCTATGACTGGGCACA
ACAGACAATCGGCTGCTCTGATGCCGCCGTGTTCCGGCTGTCAGCGCAGGGGCGCCCGGTTCTTTTTGTC
AAGACCGACCTGTCCGGTGCCCTGAATGAACTGCAGGACGAGGCAGCGCGGCTATCGTGGCTGGCCACGA
CGGGCGTTCCTTGCGCAGCTGTGCTCGACGTTGTCACTGAAGCGGGAAGGGACTGGCTGCTATTGGGCGA
AGTGCCGGGGCAGGATCTCCTGTCATCTCACCTTGCTCCTGCCGAGAAAGTATCCATCATGGCTGATGCA
ATGCGGCGGCTGCATACGCTTGATCCGGCTACCTGCCCATTCGACCACCAAGCGAAACATCGCATCGAGC
GAGCACGTACTCGGATGGAAGCCGGTCTTGTCGATCAGGATGATCTGGACGAAGAGCATCAGGGGCTCGC
GCCAGCCGAACTGTTCGCCAGGCTCAAGGCGCGCATGCCCGACGGCGACGATCTCGTCGTGACCCATGGC
GATGCCTGCTTGCCGAATATCATGGTGGAAAATGGCCGCTTTTCTGGATTCATCGACTGTGGCCGGCTGG
GTGTGGCGGACCGCTATCAGGACATAGCGTTGGCTACCCGTGATATTGCTGAAGAGCTTGGCGGCGAATG
GGCTGACCGCTTCCTCGTGCTTTACGGTATCGCCGCTCCCGATTCGCAGCGCATCGCCTTCTATCGCCTT
CTTGACGAGTTCTTCTGACTCGACAAGGCCGCCTCGGCCAGCTCGCTGATCAGCCTCGACTGTGCCTTCT
AGTTGCCAGCCATCTGTTGTTTGCCCCTCCCCCGTGCCTTCCTTGACCCTGGAAGGTGCCACTCCCACTG
TCCTTTCCTAATAAAATGAGGAAATTGCATCGCATTGTCTGAGTAGGTGTCATTCTATTCTGGGGGGTGG
GGTGGGGCAGGACAGCAAGGGGGAGGATTGGGAAGACAATAGCAGGCATGCTGGGGATGGAAGCTTGTGA
AAGGCTACTCGAAATGTTTGACCCAAGTTAAACAATTTAAAGGCAATGCTACCAAATACTAATTGAGTGT
ATGTAAACTTCTGACCCACTGGGAATGTGATGAAAGAAATAAAAGCTGAAATGAATCATTCTCTCTACTA
TTATTCTGATATTTCACATTCTTAAAATAAAGTGGTGATCCTAACTGACCTAAGACAGGGAATTTTTACT
AGGATTAAATGTCAGGAATTGTGAAAAAGTGAGTTTAAATGTATTTGGCTAAGGTGTATGTAAACTTCCG
ACTTCAACTGTATAGGGATCCTCTAGCTAGAGTCGATCGACCAGCTTTTGTTCCCTTTAGTGAGGGTTAA
TTGCGCGCTTGGCGTAATCATGGTCATAGCTGTTTCCTGTGTGAAATCGTTATCCGCTCACAATTCCACA
CAACATACGAGCCGGAAGCATAAAGTGTAAAGCCTGGGGTGCCTAATGAGTGAGCTAACTCACATTAATT
GCGTTGCGCTCACTGCCCGCTTTCCAGTCGGGAAACCTGTCGTGCCAGCTGCATTAATGAATCGGCCAAC
GCGCGGGGAGAGGCGGTTTGCGTATTGGGCGCTCTTCCGCTTCCTCGCTCACTGACTCGCTGCGCTCGGT
CGTTCGGCTGCGGCGAGCGGTATCAGCTCACTCAAAGGCGGTAATACGGTTATCCACAGAATCAGGGGAT
AACGCAGGAAAGAACATGTGAGCAAAAGGCCAGCAAAAGGCCAGGAACCGTAAAAAGGCCGCGTTGCTGG
CGTTTTTCCATAGGCTCCGCCCCCCTGACGAGCATCACAAAAATCGACGCTCAAGTCAGAGGTGGCGAAA
CCCGACAGGACTATAAAGATACCAGGCGTTTCCCCCTGGAAGCTCCCTCGTGCGCTCTCCTGTTCCGACC
CTGCCGCTTACCGGATACCTGTCCGCCTTTCTCCCTTCGGGAACCGTGGCGCTTTCTCATAGCTCACGCT
GTAGGTATCTCAGTTCGGTGTAGGTCGTTCGCTCCAAGCTGGGCTGTGTGCACGAACCCCCCGTTCAGCC
CGACCGCTGCGCCTTATCCGGTAACTATCGTCTTGAGTCCAACCCGGTAAGACACGACTTATCGCCACTG
GCAGTAGCCACTGGTAACAGGATTAGCAGAGCGAGGTATGTAGGCGGTGCTACAGAGTTCTTGAAGTGGT
GGCCTAACTACGGCTACACTAGAAGAACAGTATTTGGTATCTGCGCTCTGCTGAAGCCAGTTACCTTCGG
AAAAAGAGTTGGTAGCTCTTGATCCGGCAAACAAACCACCGCTGGTAGCGGTGGTTTTTTTGTTTGCAAG
CAGCAGATTACGCGCAGAAAAAAAGGATCTCAAGAAGATCCTTTGATCTTTTCTACGGGGTCTGACGCTC
AGTGGAACGAAAACTCACGTTAAGGGATTTTGGTCATGAGATTATCAAAAAGGATCTTCACCTAGATCCT
TTTAAATTAAAAATGAAGTTTTAAATCAATCTAAAGTATATATGAGTAAACTTGGTCTGACAGTTACCAA
TGCTTAATCAGTGAGGCACCTATCTCAGCGATCTGTCTATTTCGTTCATCCATAGTTGCCTGACTCCCCG
TCGTGTAGATAACTACGATACGGGAGGGCTTACCATCTGGCCCCAGTGCTGCAATGATACCGCGAGACCC
ACGCTCACCGGCTCCAGATTTATCAGCAATAAACCAGCCAGCCGGAAGGGCCGAGCGCAGAAGTGGTCCT
GCAACTTTATCCGCCTCCATCCAGTCTATTAATTGTTGCCGGGAAGCTAGAGTAAGTAGTTCGCCAGTTA
ATAGTTTGCGCAACGTTGTTGCCATTGCTACAGGCATCGTGGTGTCACGCTCGTCGTTTGGTATGGCTTC
ATTCAGCTCCGGTTCCCAACGATCAAGGCGAGTTACATGATCCCCCATGTTGTGCAAAAAAGCGGTTAGC
TCCTTCGGTCCTCCGATCGTTGTCAGAAGTAACTTGGCCGCAGTGTTATCACTCATGGTTATGGCAGCAC
TGCATAATTCTCTTACTGTCATGCCATCCGTAAGATGCTTTTCTGTGACTGGTGAGTACTCAACCAAGTC
ATTCTGAGAATAGTGTATGCGGCGACCGAGTTGCTCTTGCCCGGCGTCAATACGGGATAATACCGCGCCA
CATAGCAGAACTTTAAAAGTGCTCATCATTGGAAAACGTTCTTCGGGGCGAAAACTCTCAAGGATCTTAC
CGCTGTTGAGATCCAGTTCGATGTAACCCACTCGTGCACCCAACTGATCTTCAGCATCTTTTACTTTCAC
CAGCGTTTCTGGGTGAGCAAAAACAGGAAGGCAAAATGCCGCAAAAAAGGGAATAAGGGCGACACGGAAA
TGTTGAATACTCATACTCTTCCTTTTTCAATATTATTGAAGCATTTATCAGGGTTATTGTCTCATGAGCG
GATACATATTTGAATGTATTTAGAAAAATAAACAAATAGGGGTTCCGCGCACATTTCCCCGAAAAGTGCC
ACCTG
[34 nt withheld, positions 7146-7179]
A
[89 nt withheld, positions 7181-7269]
C
[91 nt withheld, positions 7271-7361]
A
[49 nt withheld, positions 7363-7411]
CCTTTGACGTTGGAGTCCACGTTCTTT
[37 nt withheld, positions 7439-7475]
ACCCTATCTCGGTCTATTCTTTTGATTTATAAGGGATTTTGCCGATTTCGGCCTATTGGTTAAAAAATGA
GCTGATTTAACAAAAATTTAACGCGAATTTTAACAAAATATTAACGCTTACAATTTCCATTCGCCATTCA
GGCTGCGCAACTGTTGGGAAGGGCGATCGGTGCGGGCCTCTTCGCTATTACGCCAGCTGGCGAAAGGGGG
ATGTGCTGCAAGGCGATTAAGTTGGGTAACGCCAGGGTTTTCCCAGTCACGACGTTGTAAAACGACGGCC
AGTGAGCGCGCGTAATACGACTCACTATAGGGCGAATTGGAGCTCGGATCCCTATACAGTTGAAGTCGGA
AGTTTACATACACTTAAGTTGGAGTCATTAAAACTCGTTTTTCAACTACTCCACAAATTTCTTGTTAACA
AACAATAGTTTTGGCAAGTCAGTTAGGACATCTACTTTGTGCATGACACAAGTCATTTTTCCAACAATTG
TTTACAGACAGATTATTTCACTTATAATTCACTGTATCACAATTCCAGTGGGTCAGAAGTTTACATACAC
TAAGTTGACTGTGCCTTTAAACAGCTTGGAAAATTCCAGAAAATGATGTCATGGCTTTAGAAGCTAGATC
C
Features (pLannotate 1.2.2; 17 found; start..end, strand, type, name):
      1..1182    +  promoter       EF-1α promoter: strong constitutive promoter for human elongation factor EF-1α
   1195..2920    +  CDS            OsTIR1 (fragment): rice transport inhibitor response 1 protein F-box protein that mediates auxin-dependent interaction of a ubiquitin ligase with an auxin-inducible degron (Tan et al., 2007)
   2990..3552    +  misc_feature   IRES: internal ribosome entry site (IRES) of the encephalomyocarditis virus (EMCV)
   3567..4358    +  CDS            NeoR/KanR: aminoglycoside phosphotransferase from Tn5; aph(3')-II (or nptII); confers resistance to neomycin, kanamycin, and G418 (Geneticin®)
   4400..4607    +  polyA_signal   bGH poly(A) signal: bovine growth hormone polyadenylation signal
   4609..4681    +  CDS            SB100X (fragment): hyperactive variant of the Sleeping Beauty transposase (Mátés et al., 2009)
   4954..4972    -  promoter       T3 promoter: promoter for bacteriophage T3 RNA polymerase
   5019..5037    -  protein_bind   lac operator (fragment): The lac repressor binds to the lac operator to inhibit transcription in E. coli. This inhibition can be relieved by adding lactose or isopropyl-β-D-thiogalactopyranoside (IPTG). lac repressor encoded by lacI
   5041..5071    -  promoter       lac promoter: promoter for the E. coli lac operon
   5086..5107    -  protein_bind   CAP binding site: CAP binding activates transcription in the presence of cAMP. E. coli catabolite activator protein
   5120..5212    -  CDS            lacI (fragment): lac repressor; lacI; The lac repressor binds to the lac operator to inhibit transcription in E. coli. This inhibition can be relieved by adding lactose or isopropyl-β-D-thiogalactopyranoside (IPTG).
   5395..5983    -  rep_origin     ori: high-copy-number ColE1/pMB1/pBR322/pUC origin of replication
   6154..7014    -  CDS            AmpR: β-lactamase; bla; confers resistance to ampicillin, carbenicillin, and related antibiotics
   7015..7119    -  promoter       AmpR promoter: bla
   7146..7601    +  rep_origin     f1 ori (sequence partly withheld): f1 bacteriophage origin of replication; arrow indicates direction of (+) strand synthesis
   7605..7760    -  CDS            lacZα (fragment): LacZα fragment of β-galactosidase; lacZ fragment
   7768..7786    +  promoter       T7 promoter: promoter for bacteriophage T7 RNA polymerase
