[The description below was written by a language model from this plasmid's Addgene catalogue record and pLannotate feature annotations shown in this document.]
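Description:
pEf1a OsTIR ires NEO pA T2BH is a transposon vector built on a pBSK (pBluescript-type) backbone for stable expression of the auxin receptor F-box protein TIR1 in mammalian cells. In bacteria it is maintained through a high-copy ColE1/pUC origin and selected with ampicillin via the β-lactamase gene. The backbone also retains an f1 origin, flanking T7 and T3 promoters, and remnants of the lacZα/lac promoter region.

The payload is a single bicistronic transcription unit. The human EF-1α promoter drives the OsTIR1 coding sequence, followed by an EMCV IRES, the Tn5 neomycin phosphotransferase gene and a bovine growth hormone polyadenylation signal. Because both reading frames sit on one mRNA, G418 selection enriches for cells that also express TIR1. The catalogue lists the insert species as A. thaliana, but the name and the sequence annotation both identify it as the rice (Oryza sativa) TIR1, annotated as a fragment. OsTIR1 links an SCF ubiquitin ligase to proteins carrying an auxin-inducible degron in an auxin-dependent manner, so cells carrying this cassette can be used for auxin-triggered depletion of degron-tagged targets.

The record describes the plasmid as a transposon vector, but neither feature table annotates transposon terminal repeats. The only hint is a short match to a Sleeping Beauty transposase fragment just downstream of the poly(A) signal, which suggests Sleeping Beauty-family sequence, and no intact transposase gene is annotated. The transposon system and the source of transposase are otherwise not stated. The two sequence records differ by only a few nucleotides and give the same feature layout.
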