Addgene plasmid #127910: pEf1a OsTIR ires NEO pA T2BH
Purpose: Transposon vector containing an OsTIR IRES Neo cassette driven by the Ef1a promoter
Depositing lab: Mark Groudine. Depositing organization: Fred Hutchinson Cancer Center. Publication: HP1alpha is a chromatin crosslinker that controls nuclear and mitotic chromosome mechanics. Strom AR, Biggs RJ, Banigan EJ, Wang X, Chiu K, Herman C, Collado J, Yue F, Ritland Politz JC, Tait LJ, Scalzo D, Telling A, Groudine M, Brangwynne CP, Marko JF, Stephens AD. Elife. 2021 Jun 9;10. pii: 63972. doi: 10.7554/eLife.63972. PubMed 34106828.
Backbone
  Vector backbone: pBSK
  Vector type: Transposon
  Selectable markers: Neomycin (select with G418)
Growth in bacteria
  Bacterial resistance: Ampicillin, 100 μg/mL
  Growth temperature: 37°C
  Growth strain: DH5alpha
  Copy number: Unknown
Gene/Insert
  Gene/Insert name: OsTIR (alt name: Tir1)
  Species: A. thaliana (mustard weed)
  Cloning method: Gibson Cloning
  Sequencing primers: 5′ tagatccgctccggtgcccgtca
Terms and licenses: Academic/Nonprofit Terms; Industry Terms: Not Available to Industry
How to cite: pEf1a OsTIR ires NEO pA T2BH was a gift from Mark Groudine (Addgene plasmid # 127910 ; http://n2t.net/addgene:127910 ; RRID:Addgene_127910)
